Addgene plasmid #143282: TFORF1470
Purpose: Lentiviral vector for overexpressing transcription factor ORFs with unique 24-bp barcodes. Barcodes facilitate identification of transcription factors in pooled screens.
Depositing lab: Feng Zhang. Depositing organization: Broad Institute. Publication: A transcription factor atlas of directed differentiation. Joung J, Ma S, Tay T, Geiger-Schuller KR, Kirchgatterer PC, Verdine VK, Guo B, Arias-Garcia MA, Allen WE, Singh A, Kuksenko O, Abudayyeh OO, Gootenberg JS, Fu Z, Macrae RK, Buenrostro JD, Regev A, Zhang F. Cell. 2023 Jan 5;186(1):209-229.e26. doi: 10.1016/j.cell.2022.11.026. PubMed 36608654.
Backbone
  Vector backbone: pLX_TRC317
  Backbone manufacturer: Broad Institute Genetic Perturbation Platform
  Backbone size w/o insert (bp): 8264
  Vector type: Mammalian Expression, Lentiviral
  Selectable markers: Puromycin
Growth in bacteria
  Bacterial resistance: Ampicillin, 100 μg/mL
  Growth temperature: 37°C
  Growth strain: NEB Stable
  Copy number: High Copy
Gene/Insert
  Gene/Insert name: TOX3
  Species: H. sapiens (human)
  Insert size (bp): 1817
  Entrez Gene: TOX3 (a.k.a. CAGF9, TNRC9)
  Promoter: EF1a
  Cloning method: Unknown
  Sequencing primers: 5′ GGGTGGAGACTGAAGTTAGGCCAG; 3′ CACATAGCGTAAAAGGAGCAACATAG
Terms and licenses: Academic/Nonprofit Terms; Industry Terms: Not Available to Industry
Depositor comments: NM_001146188,ENST00000407228 . The transcription factor ORF portion of this plasmid was synthesized by Genewiz. Please test multiple small colonies in case of plasmid recombination. To make this collection available in a timely manner, a portion of this collection was not fully sequenced by Addgene. If an Addgene verified full plasmid sequence is not available, please contact us prior to placing an order to request the full sequence.
How to cite: TFORF1470 was a gift from Feng Zhang (Addgene plasmid # 143282 ; http://n2t.net/addgene:143282 ; RRID:Addgene_143282)
