[The description below was written by a language model from this plasmid's Addgene catalogue record and pLannotate feature annotations shown in this document.]
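Description:
TFORF1470 is a lentiviral mammalian expression plasmid built on the pLX_TRC317 backbone, carrying the human TOX3 open reading frame as one member of a barcoded transcription factor ORF collection. It is propagated in E. coli through a high-copy ColE1/pUC-type origin with ampicillin resistance (AmpR); an f1 origin and remnants of a lac/lacZα cloning region flanked by T7 and T3 promoters are also present in the bacterial portion. The depositor notes that the plasmid can recombine, which is common for LTR-containing vectors.

The viral portion has a third-generation, self-inactivating layout. An RSV promoter drives a truncated HIV-1 5' LTR, followed by the Ψ packaging signal with a partial gag sequence and the Rev response element. A ΔU3 3' LTR and an SV40 polyadenylation signal close the transfer cassette. Between the LTRs, an SV40 early promoter drives puromycin N-acetyltransferase for selection of transduced cells. A cPPT/CTS element, which aids nuclear import of the viral genome, lies between this marker and the main cassette. The strong constitutive EF-1α promoter then drives TOX3, which encodes a coactivator of p300/CBP-mediated transcription. A WPRE downstream enhances transcript stability and expression. The catalogue describes a unique 24-bp barcode associated with each ORF; it is not annotated in the feature table, so its exact position is not stated, and the short U6 promoter fragment detected just after the ORF is too small to be a functional promoter.

The construct is intended for overexpressing TOX3 in mammalian cells, individually or in pooled transcription factor screens such as directed differentiation studies. In pooled use, the barcode identifies which factor each cell received.
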