Features (pLannotate 1.2.2; 31 found; start..end, strand, type, name):
      5..231     +  promoter       RSV promoter: Rous sarcoma virus enhancer/promoter
    232..412     +  LTR            5' LTR (truncated): truncated 5' long terminal repeat (LTR) from HIV-1
    459..584     +  misc_feature   HIV-1 Ψ: packaging signal of human immunodeficiency virus type 1
    568..931     +  CDS            HIV-1 gag (fragment): gag protein from human immunodeficiency virus 1; gag
   1077..1310    +  misc_feature   RRE: The Rev response element (RRE) of HIV-1 allows for Rev-dependent mRNA export from the nucleus to the cytoplasm.
   1687..1713    +  CDS            Rev (fragment): human immunodeficiency virus 1 (HIV-1) Rev protein; rev; enhances nuclear export of unspliced and incompletely spliced viral mRNAs
   1720..1743    +  promoter       SV40 promoter (fragment): SV40 early promoter
   1744..1815    +  promoter       SV40 promoter (fragment): SV40 enhancer and early promoter
   1839..1974    +  rep_origin     SV40 ori: SV40 origin of replication
   2020..2616    +  CDS            PuroR (fragment): puromycin N-acetyltransferase; pac from Streptomyces; confers resistance to puromycin
   2665..2782    +  misc_feature   cPPT/CTS: central polypurine tract and central termination sequence of HIV-1
   2847..2913    +  CDS            small t antigen (fragment): SV40 (simian virus 40) small t antigen
   2920..4098    +  promoter       EF-1α promoter: strong constitutive promoter for human elongation factor EF-1α
   4181..5827    +  CDS            TOX3: TOX3_HUMAN - Also known as CAGF9, TNRC9. Experimental evidence at protein level: Swiss-Prot protein existence level 1. Transcriptional coactivator of the p300/CBP-mediated transcription complex. Activates transactivation through cAMP response element (CRE) sites. Protects against cell death by inducing antiapoptotic and repressing pro-apoptotic transcripts. Stimulates transcription from the estrogen-responsive or BCL-2 promoters. Required for depolarization-induced transcription activation of the C-FOS promoter in neurons. Associates with chromatin to the estrogen- responsive C3 promoter regio
   5843..5896    +  promoter       U6 promoter (fragment): RNA polymerase III promoter for human U6 snRNA
   5938..6526    +  misc_feature   WPRE: woodchuck hepatitis virus posttranscriptional regulatory element
   6577..6596    +  misc_feature   cPPT/CTS (fragment): central polypurine tract and central termination sequence of HIV-1
   6598..6831    +  LTR            3' LTR (ΔU3): self-inactivating 3' long terminal repeat (LTR) from HIV-1
   6909..7030    +  polyA_signal   SV40 poly(A) signal: SV40 polyadenylation signal
   7070..7205    +  rep_origin     SV40 ori: SV40 origin of replication
   7226..7244    -  promoter       T7 promoter: promoter for bacteriophage T7 RNA polymerase
   7252..7407    +  CDS            lacZα (fragment): LacZα fragment of β-galactosidase; lacZ fragment
   7412..7840    +  rep_origin     f1 ori (sequence partly withheld): f1 bacteriophage origin of replication; arrow indicates direction of (+) strand synthesis
   7893..7997    +  promoter       AmpR promoter: bla
   7998..8858    +  CDS            AmpR: β-lactamase; bla; confers resistance to ampicillin, carbenicillin, and related antibiotics
   9029..9617    +  rep_origin     ori: high-copy-number ColE1/pMB1/pBR322/pUC origin of replication
   9800..9892    +  CDS            lacI (fragment): lac repressor; lacI; The lac repressor binds to the lac operator to inhibit transcription in E. coli. This inhibition can be relieved by adding lactose or isopropyl-β-D-thiogalactopyranoside (IPTG).
   9905..9926    +  protein_bind   CAP binding site: CAP binding activates transcription in the presence of cAMP. E. coli catabolite activator protein
   9941..9971    +  promoter       lac promoter: promoter for the E. coli lac operon
   9979..9995    +  protein_bind   lac operator: The lac repressor binds to the lac operator to inhibit transcription in E. coli. This inhibition can be relieved by adding lactose or isopropyl-β-D-thiogalactopyranoside (IPTG). lac repressor encoded by lacI
  10040..10058   +  promoter       T3 promoter: promoter for bacteriophage T3 RNA polymerase
>Addgene plasmid #143282 | TFORF1470 | addgene full sequence | sequence record 396148 | Addgene NGS Result
TTAATGTAGTCTTATGCAATACTCTTGTAGTCTTGCAACATGGTAACGATGAGTTAGCAACATGCCTTAC
AAGGAGAGAAAAAGCACCGTGCATGCCGATTGGTGGAAGTAAGGTGGTACGATCGTGCCTTATTAGGAAG
GCAACAGACGGGTCTGACATGGATTGGACGAACCACTGAATTGCCGCATTGCAGAGATATTGTATTTAAG
TGCCTAGCTCGATACATAAACGGGTCTCTCTGGTTAGACCAGATCTGAGCCTGGGAGCTCTCTGGCTAAC
TAGGGAACCCACTGCTTAAGCCTCAATAAAGCTTGCCTTGAGTGCTTCAAGTAGTGTGTGCCCGTCTGTT
GTGTGACTCTGGTAACTAGAGATCCCTCAGACCCTTTTAGTCAGTGTGGAAAATCTCTAGCAGTGGCGCC
CGAACAGGGACTTGAAAGCGAAAGGGAAACCAGAGGAGCTCTCTCGACGCAGGACTCGGCTTGCTGAAGC
GCGCACGGCAAGAGGCGAGGGGCGGCGACTGGTGAGTACGCCAAAAATTTTGACTAGCGGAGGCTAGAAG
GAGAGAGATGGGTGCGAGAGCGTCAGTATTAAGCGGGGGAGAATTAGATCGCGATGGGAAAAAATTCGGT
TAAGGCCAGGGGGAAAGAAAAAATATAAATTAAAACATATAGTATGGGCAAGCAGGGAGCTAGAACGATT
CGCAGTTAATCCTGGCCTGTTAGAAACATCAGAAGGCTGTAGACAAATACTGGGACAGCTACAACCATCC
CTTCAGACAGGATCAGAAGAACTTAGATCATTATATAATACAGTAGCAACCCTCTATTGTGTGCATCAAA
GGATAGAGATAAAAGACACCAAGGAAGCTTTAGACAAGATAGAGGAAGAGCAAAACAAAAGTAAGACCAC
CGCACAGCAAGCGGCCGCTGATCTTCAGACCTGGAGGAGGAGATATGAGGGACAATTGGAGAAGTGAATT
ATATAAATATAAAGTAGTAAAAATTGAACCATTAGGAGTAGCACCCACCAAGGCAAAGAGAAGAGTGGTG
CAGAGAGAAAAAAGAGCAGTGGGAATAGGAGCTTTGTTCCTTGGGTTCTTGGGAGCAGCAGGAAGCACTA
TGGGCGCAGCGTCAATGACGCTGACGGTACAGGCCAGACAATTATTGTCTGGTATAGTGCAGCAGCAGAA
CAATTTGCTGAGGGCTATTGAGGCGCAACAGCATCTGTTGCAACTCACAGTCTGGGGCATCAAGCAGCTC
CAGGCAAGAATCCTGGCTGTGGAAAGATACCTAAAGGATCAACAGCTCCTGGGGATTTGGGGTTGCTCTG
GAAAACTCATTTGCACCACTGCTGTGCCTTGGAATGCTAGTTGGAGTAATAAATCTCTGGAACAGATTTG
GAATCACACGACCTGGATGGAGTGGGACAGAGAAATTAACAATTACACAAGCTTAATACACTCCTTAATT
GAAGAATCGCAAAACCAGCAAGAAAAGAATGAACAAGAATTATTGGAATTAGATAAATGGGCAAGTTTGT
GGAATTGGTTTAACATAACAAATTGGCTGTGGTATATAAAATTATTCATAATGATAGTAGGAGGCTTGGT
AGGTTTAAGAATAGTTTTTGCTGTACTTTCTATAGTGAATAGAGTTAGGCAGGGATATTCACCATTATCG
TTTCAGACCCACCTCCCAACCCCGAGGGGACCCATGCATTGCATCTCAATTAGTCAGCAACCAGGTGTGG
AAAGTCCCCAGGCTCCCCAGCAGGCAGAAGTATGCAAAGCATGCGTCTCAATTAGTCAGCAACCATAGTC
CCGCCCCTAACTCCGCCCATCCCGCCCCTAACTCCGCCCAGTTCCGCCCATTCTCCGCCCCATGGCTGAC
TAATTTTTTTTATTTATGCAGAGGCCGAGGCCGCCTCGGCCTCTGAGCTATTCCAGAAGTAGTGAGGAGG
CTTTTTTGGAGGCCTAGGCTTTTGCAAAAAGCTTTCTAGAGGTACCACCGGAGCTTACCATGACCGAGTA
CAAGCCCACGGTGCGCCTCGCCACCCGCGACGACGTCCCCAGGGCCGTACGCACCCTCGCCGCCGCGTTC
GCCGACTACCCCGCCACGCGCCACACCGTCGATCCGGACCGCCACATCGAGCGGGTCACCGAGCTGCAAG
AACTCTTCCTCACGCGCGTCGGGCTCGACATCGGCAAGGTGTGGGTCGCGGACGACGGCGCCGCCGTGGC
GGTCTGGACCACGCCGGAGAGCGTCGAAGCGGGGGCGGTGTTCGCCGAGATCGGCCCGCGCATGGCCGAG
TTGAGCGGTTCCCGGCTGGCCGCGCAGCAACAGATGGAAGGCCTCCTGGCGCCGCACCGGCCCAAGGAGC
CCGCGTGGTTCCTGGCCACCGTCGGCGTCTCGCCCGACCACCAGGGCAAGGGTCTGGGCAGCGCCGTCGT
GCTCCCCGGAGTGGAGGCGGCCGAGCGCGCCGGGGTGCCCGCCTTCCTGGAGACCTCCGCGCCCCGCAAC
CTCCCCTTCTACGAGCGGCTCGGCTTCACCGTCACCGCCGACGTCGAGGTGCCCGAAGGACCGCGCACCT
GGTGCATGACCCGCAAGCCCGGTGCCAGTTAACGAATTCTAGATCTTGAGACAAATGGCAGTATTCATCC
ACAATTTTAAAAGAAAAGGGGGGATTGGGGGGTACAGTGCAGGGGAAAGAATAGTAGACATAATAGCAAC
AGACATACAAACTAAAGAATTACAAAAACAAATTACAAAAATTCAAAATTTTCGGGTTTATTACAGGGAC
AGCAGAGATCCACTTTGGCGCCGGCTCGAGGCCTGCAGGTGCAAAGATGGATAAAGTTTTAAACAGAGAG
GAATCTTTGCAGCTAATGGACCTTCTAGGTCTTGAAAGGAGTGGGAATTGGCTCCGGTGCCCGTCAGTGG
GCAGAGCGCACATCGCCCACAGTCCCCGAGAAGTTGGGGGGAGGGGTCGGCAATTGAACCGGTGCCTAGA
GAAGGTGGCGCGGGGTAAACTGGGAAAGTGATGTCGTGTACTGGCTCCGCCTTTTTCCCGAGGGTGGGGG
AGAACCGTATATAAGTGCAGTAGTCGCCGTGAACGTTCTTTTTCGCAACGGGTTTGCCGCCAGAACACAG
GTAAGTGCCGTGTGTGGTTCCCGCGGGCCTGGCCTCTTTACGGGTTATGGCCCTTGCGTGCCTTGAATTA
CTTCCACCTGGCTGCAGTACGTGATTCTTGATCCCGAGCTTCGGGTTGGAAGTGGGTGGGAGAGTTCGAG
GCCTTGCGCTTAAGGAGCCCCTTCGCCTCGTGCTTGAGTTGAGGCCTGGCCTGGGCGCTGGGGCCGCCGC
GTGCGAATCTGGTGGCACCTTCGCGCCTGTCTCGCTGCTTTCGATAAGTCTCTAGCCATTTAAAATTTTT
GATGACCTGCTGCGACGCTTTTTTTCTGGCAAGATAGTCTTGTAAATGCGGGCCAAGATCTGCACACTGG
TATTTCGGTTTTTGGGGCCGCGGGCGGCGACGGGGCCCGTGCGTCCCAGCGCACATGTTCGGCGAGGCGG
GGCCTGCGAGCGCGGCCACCGAGAATCGGACGGGGGTAGTCTCAAGCTGGCCGGCCTGCTCTGGTGCCTG
GCCTCGCGCCGCCGTGTATCGCCCCGCCCTGGGCGGCAAGGCTGGCCCGGTCGGCACCAGTTGCGTGAGC
GGAAAGATGGCCGCTTCCCGGCCCTGCTGCAGGGAGCTCAAAATGGAGGACGCGGCGCTCGGGAGAGCGG
GCGGGTGAGTCACCCACACAAAGGAAAAGGGCCTTTCCGTCCTCAGCCGTCGCTTCATGTGACTCCACGG
AGTACCGGGCGCCGTCCAGGCACCTCGATTAGTTCTCGAGCTTTTGGAGTACGTCGTCTTTAGGTTGGGG
GGAGGGGTTTTATGCGATGGAGTTTCCCCACACTGAGTGGGTGGAGACTGAAGTTAGGCCAGCTTGGCAC
TTGATGTAATTCTCCTTGGAATTTGCCCTTTTTGAGTTTGGATCTTGGTTCATTCTCAAGCCTCAGACAG
TGGTTCAAAGTTTTTTTCTTCCATTTCAGGTGTCGTGAGGCTAGCACCGCCACCATGAAGTGCCAACCTC
GCTCGGGAGCCAGGCGCATTGAGGAGAGACTTCATTACCTGATAACTACCTATCTGAAATTTGGAAATAA
TAATAACTATATGAATATGGCTGAGGCGAACAATGCGTTCTTCGCTGCCAGTGAGACATTCCACACACCA
AGCCTTGGGGACGAGGAATTCGAAATTCCACCAATCACGCCTCCTCCAGAGTCAGACCCTGCCCTAGGCA
TGCCGGATGTACTGCTACCCTTTCAAGCCCTCAGCGATCCATTGCCTTCCCAGGGAAGTGAATTCACACC
CCAGTTTCCCCCTCAAAGCCTGGACCTCCCTTCCATTACAATCTCAAGAAATCTCGTGGAACAAGATGGC
GTGCTTCATAGCAGTGGGTTGCATATGGATCAGAGCCACACACAAGTGTCCCAGTACCGGCAGGATCCCT
CCCTGATCATGCGGTCCATCGTCCACATGACCGATGCTGCGCGTTCTGGGGTCATGCCTCCTGCCCAGCT
CACCACCATCAACCAGTCTCAGCTCAGCGCCCAGTTGGGGTTGAATTTGGGAGGTGCCAGTATGCCTCAC
ACATCTCCTTCACCTCCAGCAAGCAAATCAGCCACTCCCTCCCCTTCCAGCTCCATCAATGAAGAGGATG
CTGATGAAGCCAACAGAGCCATTGGAGAGAAAAGAGCTGCTCCAGACTCTGGCAAGAAGCCCAAGACTCC
AAAGAAAAAGAAAAAGAAAGATCCCAATGAGCCACAGAAGCCAGTGTCAGCATATGCCCTGTTTTTCAGA
GACACACAGGCTGCAATTAAAGGTCAAAACCCCAATGCAACCTTTGGAGAGGTCTCAAAAATTGTAGCAT
CTATGTGGGACAGCCTTGGAGAAGAACAAAAGCAGGTATATAAAAGGAAAACAGAAGCTGCCAAAAAAGA
ATACCTGAAGGCCCTGGCGGCATACAGGGCCAGCCTCGTTTCTAAGGCTGCTGCTGAGTCAGCAGAAGCC
CAGACCATCCGTTCTGTTCAGCAGACCCTGGCGTCGACCAATCTAACATCCTCTCTCCTTCTCAACACTC
CACTGTCTCAACATGGAACAGTGTCAGCATCACCTCAGACTCTCCAGCAATCCCTCCCTAGGTCAATCGC
TCCCAAACCCTTAACCATGAGACTCCCCATGAACCAGATTGTCACATCAGTCACCATTGCAGCCAACATG
CCCTCGAACATTGGGGCTCCACTGATAAGCTCCATGGGAACGACCATGGTTGGCTCAGCACCCTCCACCC
AAGTGAGTCCTTCGGTGCAAACCCAGCAGCATCAGATGCAATTGCAGCAGCAGCAGCAGCAGCAACAACA
ACAGATGCAACAGATGCAGCAGCAGCAACTCCAGCAGCACCAAATGCATCAGCAAATCCAGCAGCAGATG
CAGCAGCAGCATTTCCAGCACCACATGCAGCAGCACCTGCAGCAGCAGCAGCAGCATCTCCAGCAGCAAA
TTAATCAACAGCAGCTGCAGCAGCAGCTGCAGCAGCGCCTCCAGCTGCAGCAGCTGCAACACATGCAGCA
CCAGTCTCAGCCTTCTCCTCGGCAGCACTCCCCTGTCGCCTCTCAGATAACATCCCCCATCCCTGCCATC
GGGAGCCCCCAGCCAGCCTCTCAGCAGCACCAGTCGCAAATACAGTCTCAGACACAGACTCAAGTATTAT
CGCAGGTCAGTATTTTCTAGTAATGAACTAGTCCGTAACTTGAAAGTATTTCGATTTCTTGGCTTTATAT
ATCTTGTGGAAAGGACGACGATGCTAGGCTTATCGACACCACACGCGTTAAGTCGACAATCAACCTCTGG
ATTACAAAATTTGTGAAAGATTGACTGGTATTCTTAACTATGTTGCTCCTTTTACGCTATGTGGATACGC
TGCTTTAATGCCTTTGTATCATGCTATTGCTTCCCGTATGGCTTTCATTTTCTCCTCCTTGTATAAATCC
TGGTTGCTGTCTCTTTATGAGGAGTTGTGGCCCGTTGTCAGGCAACGTGGCGTGGTGTGCACTGTGTTTG
CTGACGCAACCCCCACTGGTTGGGGCATTGCCACCACCTGTCAGCTCCTTTCCGGGACTTTCGCTTTCCC
CCTCCCTATTGCCACGGCGGAACTCATCGCCGCCTGCCTTGCCCGCTGCTGGACAGGGGCTCGGCTGTTG
GGCACTGACAATTCCGTGGTGTTGTCGGGGAAATCATCGTCCTTTCCTTGGCTGCTCGCCTGTGTTGCCA
CCTGGATTCTGCGCGGGACGTCCTTCTGCTACGTCCCTTCGGCCCTCAATCCAGCGGACCTTCCTTCCCG
CGGCCTGCTGCCGGCTCTGCGGCCTCTTCCGCGTCTTCGCCTTCGCCCTCAGACGAGTCGGATCTCCCTT
TGGGCCGCCTCCCCGCGTCGACTTTAAGACCAATGACTTACAAGGCAGCTGTAGATCTTAGCCACTTTTT
AAAAGAAAAGGGGGGACTGGAAGGGCTAATTCACTCCCAACGAAGACAAGATCTGCTTTTTGCTTGTACT
GGGTCTCTCTGGTTAGACCAGATCTGAGCCTGGGAGCTCTCTGGCTAACTAGGGAACCCACTGCTTAAGC
CTCAATAAAGCTTGCCTTGAGTGCTTCAAGTAGTGTGTGCCCGTCTGTTGTGTGACTCTGGTAACTAGAG
ATCCCTCAGACCCTTTTAGTCAGTGTGGAAAATCTCTAGCAGTACGTATAGTAGTTCATGTCATCTTATT
ATTCAGTATTTATAACTTGCAAAGAAATGAATATCAGAGAGTGAGAGGAACTTGTTTATTGCAGCTTATA
ATGGTTACAAATAAAGCAATAGCATCACAAATTTCACAAATAAAGCATTTTTTTCACTGCATTCTAGTTG
TGGTTTGTCCAAACTCATCAATGTATCTTATCATGTCTGGCTCTAGCTATCCCGCCCCTAACTCCGCCCA
TCCCGCCCCTAACTCCGCCCAGTTCCGCCCATTCTCCGCCCCATGGCTGACTAATTTTTTTTATTTATGC
AGAGGCCGAGGCCGCCTCGGCCTCTGAGCTATTCCAGAAGTAGTGAGGAGGCTTTTTTGGAGGCCTAGGG
ACGTACCCAATTCGCCCTATAGTGAGTCGTATTACGCGCGCTCACTGGCCGTCGTTTTACAACGTCGTGA
CTGGGAAAACCCTGGCGTTACCCAACTTAATCGCCTTGCAGCACATCCCCCTTTCGCCAGCTGGCGTAAT
AGCGAAGAGGCCCGCACCGATCGCCCTTCCCAACAGTTGCGCAGCCTGAATGGCGAATGGG
[124 nt withheld, positions 7412-7535]
C
[91 nt withheld, positions 7537-7627]
A
[49 nt withheld, positions 7629-7677]
CCTTTGACGTTGGAGTCCACGTTCTTT
[37 nt withheld, positions 7705-7741]
ACCCTATCTCGGTCTATTCTTTTGATTTATAAGGGATTTTGCCGATTTCGGCCTATTGGTTAAAAAATGA
GCTGATTTAACAAAAATTTAACGCGAATTTTAACAAAATATTAACGCTTACAATTTAGGTGGCACTTTTC
GGGGAAATGTGCGCGGAACCCCTATTTGTTTATTTTTCTAAATACATTCAAATATGTATCCGCTCATGAG
ACAATAACCCTGATAAATGCTTCAATAATATTGAAAAAGGAAGAGTATGAGTATTCAACATTTCCGTGTC
GCCCTTATTCCCTTTTTTGCGGCATTTTGCCTTCCTGTTTTTGCTCACCCAGAAACGCTGGTGAAAGTAA
AAGATGCTGAAGATCAGTTGGGTGCACGAGTGGGTTACATCGAACTGGATCTCAACAGCGGTAAGATCCT
TGAGAGTTTTCGCCCCGAAGAACGTTTTCCAATGATGAGCACTTTTAAAGTTCTGCTATGTGGCGCGGTA
TTATCCCGTATTGACGCCGGGCAAGAGCAACTCGGTCGCCGCATACACTATTCTCAGAATGACTTGGTTG
AGTACTCACCAGTCACAGAAAAGCATCTTACGGATGGCATGACAGTAAGAGAATTATGCAGTGCTGCCAT
AACCATGAGTGATAACACTGCGGCCAACTTACTTCTGACAACGATCGGAGGACCGAAGGAGCTAACCGCT
TTTTTGCACAACATGGGGGATCATGTAACTCGCCTTGATCGTTGGGAACCGGAGCTGAATGAAGCCATAC
CAAACGACGAGCGTGACACCACGATGCCTGTAGCAATGGCAACAACGTTGCGCAAACTATTAACTGGCGA
ACTACTTACTCTAGCTTCCCGGCAACAATTAATAGACTGGATGGAGGCGGATAAAGTTGCAGGACCACTT
CTGCGCTCGGCCCTTCCGGCTGGCTGGTTTATTGCTGATAAATCTGGAGCCGGTGAGCGTGGGTCTCGCG
GTATCATTGCAGCACTGGGGCCAGATGGTAAGCCCTCCCGTATCGTAGTTATCTACACGACGGGGAGTCA
GGCAACTATGGATGAACGAAATAGACAGATCGCTGAGATAGGTGCCTCACTGATTAAGCATTGGTAACTG
TCAGACCAAGTTTACTCATATATACTTTAGATTGATTTAAAACTTCATTTTTAATTTAAAAGGATCTAGG
TGAAGATCCTTTTTGATAATCTCATGACCAAAATCCCTTAACGTGAGTTTTCGTTCCACTGAGCGTCAGA
CCCCGTAGAAAAGATCAAAGGATCTTCTTGAGATCCTTTTTTTCTGCGCGTAATCTGCTGCTTGCAAACA
AAAAAACCACCGCTACCAGCGGTGGTTTGTTTGCCGGATCAAGAGCTACCAACTCTTTTTCCGAAGGTAA
CTGGCTTCAGCAGAGCGCAGATACCAAATACTGTTCTTCTAGTGTAGCCGTAGTTAGGCCACCACTTCAA
GAACTCTGTAGCACCGCCTACATACCTCGCTCTGCTAATCCTGTTACCAGTGGCTGCTGCCAGTGGCGAT
AAGTCGTGTCTTACCGGGTTGGACTCAAGACGATAGTTACCGGATAAGGCGCAGCGGTCGGGCTGAACGG
GGGGTTCGTGCACACAGCCCAGCTTGGAGCGAACGACCTACACCGAACTGAGATACCTACAGCGTGAGCT
ATGAGAAAGCGCCACGCTTCCCGAAGGGAGAAAGGCGGACAGGTATCCGGTAAGCGGCAGGGTCGGAACA
GGAGAGCGCACGAGGGAGCTTCCAGGGGGAAACGCCTGGTATCTTTATAGTCCTGTCGGGTTTCGCCACC
TCTGACTTGAGCGTCGATTTTTGTGATGCTCGTCAGGGGGGCGGAGCCTATGGAAAAACGCCAGCAACGC
GGCCTTTTTACGGTTCCTGGCCTTTTGCTGGCCTTTTGCTCACATGTTCTTTCCTGCGTTATCCCCTGAT
TCTGTGGATAACCGTATTACCGCCTTTGAGTGAGCTGATACCGCTCGCCGCAGCCGAACGACCGAGCGCA
GCGAGTCAGTGAGCGAGGAAGCGGAAGAGCGCCCAATACGCAAACCGCCTCTCCCCGCGCGTTGGCCGAT
TCATTAATGCAGCTGGCACGACAGGTTTCCCGACTGGAAAGCGGGCAGTGAGCGCAACGCAATTAATGTG
AGTTAGCTCACTCATTAGGCACCCCAGGCTTTACACTTTATGCTTCCGGCTCGTATGTTGTGTGGAATTG
TGAGCGGATAACAATTTCACACAGGAAACAGCTATGACCATGATTACGCCAAGCGCGCAATTAACCCTCA
CTAAAGGGAACAAAAGCTGGAGCTGCAAGC
