>Addgene plasmid #143282 | TFORF1470 | depositor partial sequence | sequence record 281984 | Insert
ACCGCCACCATGAAGTGCCAACCTCGCTCGGGAGCCAGGCGCATTGAGGAGAGACTTCATTACCTGATAA
CTACCTATCTGAAATTTGGAAATAATAATAACTATATGAATATGGCTGAGGCGAACAATGCGTTCTTCGC
TGCCAGTGAGACATTCCACACACCAAGCCTTGGGGACGAGGAATTCGAAATTCCACCAATCACGCCTCCT
CCAGAGTCAGACCCTGCCCTAGGCATGCCGGATGTACTGCTACCCTTTCAAGCCCTCAGCGATCCATTGC
CTTCCCAGGGAAGTGAATTCACACCCCAGTTTCCCCCTCAAAGCCTGGACCTCCCTTCCATTACAATCTC
AAGAAATCTCGTGGAACAAGATGGCGTGCTTCATAGCAGTGGGTTGCATATGGATCAGAGCCACACACAA
GTGTCCCAGTACCGGCAGGATCCCTCCCTGATCATGCGGTCCATCGTCCACATGACCGATGCTGCGCGTT
CTGGGGTCATGCCTCCTGCCCAGCTCACCACCATCAACCAGTCTCAGCTCAGCGCCCAGTTGGGGTTGAA
TTTGGGAGGTGCCAGTATGCCTCACACATCTCCTTCACCTCCAGCAAGCAAATCAGCCACTCCCTCCCCT
TCCAGCTCCATCAATGAAGAGGATGCTGATGAAGCCAACAGAGCCATTGGAGAGAAAAGAGCTGCTCCAG
ACTCTGGCAAGAAGCCCAAGACTCCAAAGAAAAAGAAAAAGAAAGATCCCAATGAGCCACAGAAGCCAGT
GTCAGCATATGCCCTGTTTTTCAGAGACACACAGGCTGCAATTAAAGGTCAAAACCCCAATGCAACCTTT
GGAGAGGTCTCAAAAATTGTAGCATCTATGTGGGACAGCCTTGGAGAAGAACAAAAGCAGGTATATAAAA
GGAAAACAGAAGCTGCCAAAAAAGAATACCTGAAGGCCCTGGCGGCATACAGGGCCAGCCTCGTTTCTAA
GGCTGCTGCTGAGTCAGCAGAAGCCCAGACCATCCGTTCTGTTCAGCAGACCCTGGCGTCGACCAATCTA
ACATCCTCTCTCCTTCTCAACACTCCACTGTCTCAACATGGAACAGTGTCAGCATCACCTCAGACTCTCC
AGCAATCCCTCCCTAGGTCAATCGCTCCCAAACCCTTAACCATGAGACTCCCCATGAACCAGATTGTCAC
ATCAGTCACCATTGCAGCCAACATGCCCTCGAACATTGGGGCTCCACTGATAAGCTCCATGGGAACGACC
ATGGTTGGCTCAGCACCCTCCACCCAAGTGAGTCCTTCGGTGCAAACCCAGCAGCATCAGATGCAATTGC
AGCAGCAGCAGCAGCAGCAACAACAACAGATGCAACAGATGCAGCAGCAGCAACTCCAGCAGCACCAAAT
GCATCAGCAAATCCAGCAGCAGATGCAGCAGCAGCATTTCCAGCACCACATGCAGCAGCACCTGCAGCAG
CAGCAGCAGCATCTCCAGCAGCAAATTAATCAACAGCAGCTGCAGCAGCAGCTGCAGCAGCGCCTCCAGC
TGCAGCAGCTGCAACACATGCAGCACCAGTCTCAGCCTTCTCCTCGGCAGCACTCCCCTGTCGCCTCTCA
GATAACATCCCCCATCCCTGCCATCGGGAGCCCCCAGCCAGCCTCTCAGCAGCACCAGTCGCAAATACAG
TCTCAGACACAGACTCAAGTATTATCGCAGGTCAGTATTTTCTAGTAATGAACTAGTCCGTAACTTGAAA
GTATTTCGATTTCTTGGCTTTATATATCTTGTGGAAAGGACGACGATGCTAGGCTTATCGACACCAC
