>Addgene plasmid #143282 | TFORF1470 | depositor partial sequence | sequence record 281985 | Barcode
CGATGCTAGGCTTATCGACACCAC
